LOCUS       Exported 1851 bp ds-DNA circular SYN 13-MAY-2021
DEFINITION  synthetic circular DNA
ACCESSION   .
VERSION     .
KEYWORDS    pAsylum
SOURCE      synthetic DNA construct
  ORGANISM  synthetic DNA construct
REFERENCE   1 (bases 1 to 1851)
  AUTHORS   Schowalter RM, Pastrana DV, Pumphrey KA, Moyer AL, Buck CB.
  TITLE     Merkel cell polyomavirus and two previously unknown polyomaviruses
            are chronically shed from human skin.
  JOURNAL   Cell Host Microbe. 2010 Jun 25;7(6):509-15.
  PUBMED    20542254
REFERENCE   2 (bases 1 to 1851)
  AUTHORS   .
  TITLE     Direct Submission
  JOURNAL   Exported May 13, 2021 from SnapGene Server 1.1.58
            http://www.snapgene.com
FEATURES             Location/Qualifiers
     source          1..1851
                     /organism="synthetic DNA construct"
                     /mol_type="other DNA"
     terminator      219..305
                     /gene="Escherichia coli rrnB"
                     /label=rrnB T1 terminator
                     /note="transcription terminator T1 from the E. coli rrnB
                     gene"
     primer_bind     458..475
                     /label=pBAD Reverse
                     /note="For vectors with E. coli araBAD promoter, reverse
                     primer"
     rep_origin      683..1271
                     /direction=RIGHT
                     /label=ori
                     /note="high-copy-number ColE1/pMB1/pBR322/pUC origin of
                     replication"
     primer_bind     1172..1191
                     /label=pBR322ori-F
                     /note="pBR322 origin, forward primer"
     promoter        1357..1404
                     /label=EM7 promoter
                     /note="synthetic bacterial promoter "
     promoter        1396..1414
                     /label=T7 promoter
                     /note="promoter for bacteriophage T7 RNA polymerase"
ORIGIN
        1 ccctgcaggg cctgaaataa cctctgaaag aggaacttgg ttaggtacgc aactgttggg
       61 aagggcgatc ggtgcgggcc tcttcgctat tacgccagcc cggatcctta tcgattttac
      121 cacatttgta gaggttttac ttgctttaaa aaacctccca cacctccccc tgaacctgaa
      181 acataaaatg aatgcaattg ttgttgttct cccggcggat ttgtcctact caggagagcg
      241 ttcaccgaca aacaacagat aaaacgaaag gcccagtctt tcgactgagc ctttcgtttt
      301 atttgatgcc tggcagttcc ctactctcgc atggggagac cccacactac catcggcgct
      361 acggcgtttc acttctgagt tcggcatggg gtcaggtggg accaccgcgc tactgccgcc
      421 aggcaaattc tgttttatca gaccgcttct gcgttctgat ttaatctgta tcaggctgaa
      481 aatcttctct catccgccaa aacagccaag cttcatgttg ctaaaccaat gttaagtgaa
      541 tctttggaaa caaaatgttt ccaaattact gggatgtgca tgttgaaacg tgggttaatt
      601 aactagccat gaccaaaatc ccttaacgtg agttttcgtt ccactgagcg tcagaccccg
      661 tagaaaagat caaaggatct tcttgagatc ctttttttct gcgcgtaatc tgctgcttgc
      721 aaacaaaaaa accaccgcta ccagcggtgg tttgtttgcc ggatcaagag ctaccaactc
      781 tttttccgaa ggtaactggc ttcagcagag cgcagatacc aaatactgtt cttctagtgt
      841 agccgtagtt aggccaccac ttcaagaact ctgtagcacc gcctacatac ctcgctctgc
      901 taatcctgtt accagtggct gctgccagtg gcgataagtc gtgtcttacc gggttggact
      961 caagacgata gttaccggat aaggcgcagc ggtcgggctg aacggggggt tcgtgcacac
     1021 agcccagctt ggagcgaacg acctacaccg aactgagata cctacagcgt gagctatgag
     1081 aaagcgccac gcttcccgaa gggagaaagg cggacaggta tccggtaagc ggcagggtcg
     1141 gaacaggaga gcgcacgagg gagcttccag ggggaaacgc ctggtatctt tatagtcctg
     1201 tcgggtttcg ccacctctga cttgagcgtc gatttttgtg atgctcgtca ggggggcgga
     1261 gcctatggaa aaacgccagc aacgcggcct ttttacggtt cctggccttt tgctggcctt
     1321 ttgctcacat gttcttaatt aaatttttca aaagtagttg acaattaatc atcggcatag
     1381 tatatcggca tagtataata cgactcacta taggagggcc atcatggcca agttgaccag
     1441 tgctgtccca gtgctcacag ccagggatgt ggctggagct gttgagttct ggactgacag
     1501 gttggggttc tccagagatt ttgtggagga tgactttgca ggtgtggtca gagatgatgt
     1561 caccctgttc atctcagcag tccaggacca ggtggtgcct gacaacaccc tggcttgggt
     1621 gtgggtgaga ggactggatg agctgtatgc tgagtggagt gaggtggtct ccaccaactt
     1681 cagggatgcc agtggccctg ccatgacaga gattggagag cagccctggg ggagagagtt
     1741 tgccctgaga gacccagcag gcaactgtgt gcactttgtg gcagaggagc aggactgagg
     1801 ataagaattg taacaaaaaa ccccgccccg gcggggtttt ttgttaatta a
//
