[The description below was written by a language model from this plasmid's Addgene catalogue record and the feature table of its GenBank file.]
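Description:
pAsylum is a very small (1,851 bp) empty bacterial cloning vector built in the depositing laboratory rather than derived from a named commercial backbone. It replicates in E. coli from a high-copy ColE1/pUC-type origin and is selected with Zeocin (bleomycin-family) resistance. The annotated feature table shows an EM7 synthetic bacterial promoter, with an overlapping T7 promoter annotation, positioned just downstream of the origin. This is the arrangement normally used to drive a bleomycin-resistance gene, although the resistance coding sequence itself is not annotated in the held record. No eukaryotic promoters, reporters, tags or viral elements are listed, so the plasmid appears to function purely as a propagation vehicle.

The defining design feature, according to the depositor, is a multiple cloning site insulated by bacterial transcription terminators. The feature table annotates one of these, the E. coli rrnB T1 terminator, along with a nearby pBAD Reverse primer-binding site. The cloning site and any additional terminators are not marked. Flanking terminators block read-through transcription from the backbone into the insert and from the insert into the backbone, which generally improves the stability of inserts that are toxic or poorly tolerated in E. coli. Inserts are introduced by restriction enzyme cloning.

The record does not state a specific application beyond "empty backbone", but the associated publication concerns polyomaviruses shed from human skin. That context fits the use of a minimal, transcriptionally quiet vector to carry cloned viral genomes or similar sequences.
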