Addgene plasmid #24754: pAsylum
Purpose: (Empty Backbone)
Depositing lab: Christopher Buck. Depositing organization: National Cancer Institute (NCI). Publication: Merkel cell polyomavirus and two previously unknown polyomaviruses are chronically shed from human skin. Schowalter RM, Pastrana DV, Pumphrey KA, Moyer AL, Buck CB.. Cell Host Microbe. 2010 Jun 25;7(6):509-15. 10.1016/j.chom.2010.05.006 PubMed 20542254.
Backbone
  Vector backbone: N/A
  Backbone manufacturer: Christopher Buck lab
  Backbone size (bp): 1851
  Vector type: Cloning vector
Growth in bacteria
  Bacterial resistance: Bleocin (Zeocin), 50 μg/mL
  Growth temperature: 37°C
  Growth strain: DH5alpha
  Copy number: High Copy
Gene/Insert
  Gene/Insert name: None
  Cloning method: Restriction Enzyme
  Sequencing primers: 5′ AsyR (CTGAAAGAGGAACTTGGTTAGG)
Terms and licenses: Academic/Nonprofit Terms; Industry Terms: Not Available to Industry
Depositor comments: MCS protected by bacterial transcription terminators.
How to cite: pAsylum was a gift from Christopher Buck (Addgene plasmid # 24754 ; http://n2t.net/addgene:24754 ; RRID:Addgene_24754)
