>Addgene plasmid #24754 | pAsylum | addgene partial sequence | sequence record 30739 | 24754 with AsyL (ATGTTTCAGGTTCAGGGGGAGG)
ATCGATAAGGATCCGGGCTGGCGTAATAGCGAAGAGGCCCGCACCGATCGCCCTTCCCAACAGTTGCGTA
CCTAACCAAGTTCCTCTTTCAGAGGTTATTTCAGGCCCTGCAGGTTAATTAACAAAAAACCCCGCCGGGG
CGGGGTTTTTTGTTACAATTCTTATCCTCAGTCCTGCTCCTCTGCCACAAAGTGCACACAGTTGCCTGCT
GGGTCTCTCAGGGCAAACTCTCTCCCCCAGGGCTGCTCTCCAATCTCTGTCATGGCAGGGCCACTGGCAT
CCCTGAAGTTGGTGGAGACCACCTCACTCCACTCAGCATACAGCTCATCCAGTCCTCTCACCCACACCCA
AGCCAGGGTGTTGTCAGGCACCACCTGGTCCTGGACTGCTGAGATGAACAGGGTGACATCATCTCTGACC
ACACCTGCAAAGTCATCCTCCACAAAATCTCTGGAGAACCCCAACCTGTCAGTCCAGAACTCAACAGCTC
CAGCCACATCCCTGGCTGTGAGCACTGGGACAGCACTGGTCAACTTGGCCATGATGGCCCTCCTATAGTG
AGTCGTATTATACTATGCCGATATACTATGCCGATGATTAATTGTCAACTACTTTTGAAAAATTTAATTA
AGAACATGTGAGCAAAAGGCCAGCAAAAGGCCAGGAACCGTAAAAAGGCCGCGTTGCTGGCGTTTTTCCA
TAGGCTCCGCCCCCCTGACGAGCATCACAAAAATCGACGCTCAAGTCAGANGTGGCGAAACCCGACAGGA
CTATAAAGATACCAGGCGTTTCCCCCTGGAAGCTCCCTCGTGCGCTCTCCTGTTCCGACCCTGCCGCTTA
CCGGATACCTGTCCGCCTTTCTCCCTTCGGGAAGCGTG
